Addgene plasmid #184973: pSCL.039
Purpose: Test effect of extending a1/a2 on ADE2 editing rates in yeast
Depositing lab: Seth Shipman. Depositing organization: J. David Gladstone Institutes. Publication: Precise genome editing across kingdoms of life using retron-derived DNA. Lopez SC, Crawford KD, Lear SK, Bhattarai-Kline S, Shipman SL. Nat Chem Biol. 2022 Feb;18(2):199-206. doi: 10.1038/s41589-021-00927-y. Epub 2021 Dec 23. PubMed 34949838.
Backbone
  Vector backbone: pZS165 (Addgene plasmid #114451)
  Vector type: Yeast Expression
Growth in bacteria
  Bacterial resistance: Ampicillin, 100 μg/mL
  Growth temperature: 37°C
  Growth strain: DH5alpha
  Copy number: High Copy
Gene/Insert
  Gene/Insert name: Eco1 editing ncRNA and gRNA, ADE2 P272X, a1/a2 length: 27 v1
  gRNA/shRNA sequence: attaacgaaattgcccca
  Species: E. coli
  Mutation: ADE2 donor P272stop, a1/a2 length extended to 27 bp
  Promoter: Gal7
  Cloning method: Gibson Cloning
Terms and licenses: Academic/Nonprofit Terms; Industry Terms: Not Available to Industry
How to cite: pSCL.039 was a gift from Seth Shipman (Addgene plasmid # 184973 ; http://n2t.net/addgene:184973 ; RRID:Addgene_184973)
