[The description below was written by a language model from this plasmid's Addgene catalogue record and pLannotate feature annotations shown in this document.]
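Description:
pSCL.039 is a 5.6 kb yeast expression shuttle plasmid built on the pZS165 backbone and used to test how lengthening the a1/a2 region of a retron non-coding RNA affects editing rates at the ADE2 locus in yeast. In E. coli it is maintained at high copy through a ColE1/pUC-type origin and selected with ampicillin via the β-lactamase gene. An f1 origin and remnants of lacZα, a T7 promoter, and pBR322-derived bom and rop fragments are also annotated as backbone carry-over. In yeast it replicates as a low-copy centromeric plasmid through a CEN6/ARS element and is selected by uracil prototrophy using URA3 under its own promoter, a marker that can also be counterselected with 5-FOA.

The payload, which the record lists as driven by the galactose-inducible Gal7 promoter (not itself detected in the feature table), is a hybrid transcript that joins the E. coli Eco1 retron ncRNA to a Cas9 guide RNA. The annotated features fit this layout: a hammerhead ribozyme fragment that would process the 5' end of the transcript, a roughly 100 bp ADE2 fragment that corresponds to the repair donor embedded in the ncRNA, and an S. pyogenes tracrRNA-derived scaffold for the guide. The donor encodes a P272-to-stop change in ADE2, and the a1/a2 region is extended to 27 bp (version 1).

In retron editing systems of this kind, the retron reverse transcriptase copies the ncRNA into single-stranded donor DNA while Cas9 cuts the target. Neither protein is annotated on this plasmid, so they are presumably supplied separately.
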