Features (pLannotate 1.2.2; 16 found; start..end, strand, type, name):
    127..231     +  promoter       AmpR promoter: bla
    232..1092    +  CDS            AmpR: β-lactamase; bla; confers resistance to ampicillin, carbenicillin, and related antibiotics
   1263..1851    +  rep_origin     ori: high-copy-number ColE1/pMB1/pBR322/pUC origin of replication
   2288..2312    +  misc_RNA       sTRSV HHRz (fragment): hammerhead ribozyme from the tobacco ringspot virus satellite RNA (Khvorova et al., 2003)
   2435..2534    +  CDS            ADE2 (fragment): phosphoribosylaminoimidazole carboxylase, required for adenine biosynthesis; S. cerevisiae ADE2; yeast auxotrophic marker
   2620..2687    +  misc_RNA       tracrRNA (fragment): trans-activating CRISPR RNA for the Streptococcus pyogenes CRISPR/Cas9 system
   2858..2877    +  promoter       LEU2 promoter (fragment): S. cerevisiae LEU2
   3134..3152    -  promoter       T7 promoter: promoter for bacteriophage T7 RNA polymerase
   3160..3315    +  CDS            lacZα (fragment): LacZα fragment of β-galactosidase; lacZ fragment
   3319..3747    +  rep_origin     f1 ori (sequence partly withheld): f1 bacteriophage origin of replication; arrow indicates direction of (+) strand synthesis
   3775..3826    -  misc_feature   bom (fragment): basis of mobility region from pBR322
   3905..4708    -  CDS            URA3: orotidine-5'-phosphate decarboxylase, required for uracil biosynthesis; S. cerevisiae URA3; yeast auxotrophic marker, counterselectable with 5-fluoroorotic acid (5-FOA)
   4709..4924    -  promoter       URA3 promoter: S. cerevisiae URA3
   4932..4981    -  misc_feature   bom (fragment): basis of mobility region from pBR322
   5083..5118    -  CDS            rop (fragment): Rop protein, which maintains plasmids at low copy number; rop
   5186..90      -  misc_feature   CEN/ARS (across the origin): S. cerevisiae CEN6 centromere fused to an autonomously replicating sequence
>Addgene plasmid #184973 | pSCL.039 | addgene full sequence | sequence record 376529 | Addgene NGS Result
TTTTCTTTAATTTCTTTTTTTACTTTCTATTTTTAATTTATATATTTATATTAAAAAATTTAAATTATAA
TTATTTTTATAGCACGTGATGAAAAGGACCCAGGTGGCACTTTTCGGGGAAATGTGCGCGGAACCCCTAT
TTGTTTATTTTTCTAAATACATTCAAATATGTATCCGCTCATGAGACAATAACCCTGATAAATGCTTCAA
TAATATTGAAAAAGGAAGAGTATGAGTATTCAACATTTCCGTGTCGCCCTTATTCCCTTTTTTGCGGCAT
TTTGCCTTCCTGTTTTTGCTCACCCAGAAACGCTGGTGAAAGTAAAAGATGCTGAAGATCAGTTGGGTGC
ACGAGTGGGTTACATCGAACTGGATCTCAACAGCGGTAAGATCCTTGAGAGTTTTCGCCCCGAAGAACGT
TTTCCAATGATGAGCACTTTTAAAGTTCTGCTATGTGGCGCGGTATTATCCCGTATTGACGCCGGGCAAG
AGCAACTCGGTCGCCGCATACACTATTCTCAGAATGACTTGGTTGAGTACTCACCAGTCACAGAAAAGCA
TCTTACGGATGGCATGACAGTAAGAGAATTATGCAGTGCTGCCATAACCATGAGTGATAACACTGCGGCC
AACTTACTTCTGACAACGATCGGAGGACCGAAGGAGCTAACCGCTTTTTTGCACAACATGGGGGATCATG
TAACTCGCCTTGATCGTTGGGAACCGGAGCTGAATGAAGCCATACCAAACGACGAGCGTGACACCACGAT
GCCTGTAGCAATGGCAACAACGTTGCGCAAACTATTAACTGGCGAACTACTTACTCTAGCTTCCCGGCAA
CAATTAATAGACTGGATGGAGGCGGATAAAGTTGCAGGACCACTTCTGCGCTCGGCCCTTCCGGCTGGCT
GGTTTATTGCTGATAAATCTGGAGCCGGTGAGCGTGGGTCTCGCGGTATCATTGCAGCACTGGGGCCAGA
TGGTAAGCCCTCCCGTATCGTAGTTATCTACACGACGGGGAGTCAGGCAACTATGGATGAACGAAATAGA
CAGATCGCTGAGATAGGTGCCTCACTGATTAAGCATTGGTAACTGTCAGACCAAGTTTACTCATATATAC
TTTAGATTGATTTAAAACTTCATTTTTAATTTAAAAGGATCTAGGTGAAGATCCTTTTTGATAATCTCAT
GACCAAAATCCCTTAACGTGAGTTTTCGTTCCACTGAGCGTCAGACCCCGTAGAAAAGATCAAAGGATCT
TCTTGAGATCCTTTTTTTCTGCGCGTAATCTGCTGCTTGCAAACAAAAAAACCACCGCTACCAGCGGTGG
TTTGTTTGCCGGATCAAGAGCTACCAACTCTTTTTCCGAAGGTAACTGGCTTCAGCAGAGCGCAGATACC
AAATACTGTTCTTCTAGTGTAGCCGTAGTTAGGCCACCACTTCAAGAACTCTGTAGCACCGCCTACATAC
CTCGCTCTGCTAATCCTGTTACCAGTGGCTGCTGCCAGTGGCGATAAGTCGTGTCTTACCGGGTTGGACT
CAAGACGATAGTTACCGGATAAGGCGCAGCGGTCGGGCTGAACGGGGGGTTCGTGCACACAGCCCAGCTT
GGAGCGAACGACCTACACCGAACTGAGATACCTACAGCGTGAGCTATGAGAAAGCGCCACGCTTCCCGAA
GGGAGAAAGGCGGACAGGTATCCGGTAAGCGGCAGGGTCGGAACAGGAGAGCGCACGAGGGAGCTTCCAG
GGGGAAACGCCTGGTATCTTTATAGTCCTGTCGGGTTTCGCCACCTCTGACTTGAGCGTCGATTTTTGTG
ATGCTCGTCAGGGGGGCGGAGCCTATGGAAAAAGGCCAGCAACGCGGCCTTTTTACGGTTCCTGGCCTTT
TGCTGGCCTTTTGCTGGCCTTTTGCTCAAGTAGAGGGGGTAATTTTTCCCCTTTATTTTGTTCATACATT
CTTAAATTGCTTTGCCTCTCCTTTTGGAAAGCTATACTTCGGAGCACTGTTGAGCGAAGGCTCATTAGAT
ATATTTTCTGTCATTTTCCTTAACCCAAAAATAAGGGAAAGGGTCCAAAAAGCGCTCGGACAACTGTTGA
CCGTGATCCGAAGGACTGGCTATACAGTGTTCACAAAATAGCCAAGCTGAAAATAATGTGTAGCTATGTT
CAGTTAGTTTGGCTAGCAAAGATATAAAAGCAGGTCGGAAATATTTATGGGCATTATTATGCAGAGCATC
AACATGATAAAAAAAAACAGTTGAATATTCCCTCAAAAGGGTGCGCATCTGATGAGTCCGTGAGGACGAA
ACGAGCTAGCTCGTCATGATAAGATTCCGTATGCGCACCCTTAGCGAGAGGTTTATCATTAAGGTCAACC
TCTGGATGTTGTTTCGGCATCCTGCATTGAATCTGAGTTACTGTCTGTTTTCCTTGGAAATGTTCTATTT
AGAAACAGGGGAATTGCTTATTAACGAAATTGCCTGAAGGCCTCACAACTCTGGACATTATACCATTGAT
GCTTGCGTCACTTCAGGAAACCCGTTTCTTCTGACGTAAGGGTGCGCATACGGAATCTTATCAATTAACG
AAATTGCCCCAGTTTCAGAGCTATGCTGGAAACAGCATAGCAAGTTGAAATAAGGCTAGTCCGTTATCAA
CTTGAAAAAGTGGCACCGAGTCGGTGCTTTTTGATGGCCGGCATGGTCCCAGCCTCCTCGCTGGCGCCGG
CTGGGCAACACCTTCGGGTGGCGAATGGGACTTAAAGAAAGTGGAATATTCATTCATATCATATTTTTTC
TATTAACTGCCTGGTTTCTTTTAAATTTTTTATTGGTTGTCGACTTGAACGGAGTGACAATATATATATA
TATATTTAATAATGACATCATTATCTGTAAATCTGATTCTTAATGCTATTCTAGTTATGTAAGAGTGGTC
CTTTCCATAAAAAAAAAAAAAAAGAAAAAAGAATTTTAGGAATACAATGCAGCTTGTAAGTAAAATCTGG
AATATTCATATCGCCACAACTTCTTATGCTTATAAAAGCACTAATGCCTGAATTTATGTTGAAAATATGT
GTCACAAATAAAGAAACTGTGACATCTGACACATTTCCACGTACCCAATTCGCCCTATAGTGAGTCGTAT
TACGCGCGCTCACTGGCCGTCGTTTTACAACGTCGTGACTGGGAAAACCCTGGCGTTACCCAACTTAATC
GCCTTGCAGCACATCCCCCTTTCGCCAGCTGGCGTAATAGCGAAGAGGCCCGCACCGATCGCCCTTCCCA
ACAGTTGCGCAGCCTGAATGGCGAATGG
[124 nt withheld, positions 3319-3442]
C
[91 nt withheld, positions 3444-3534]
A
[49 nt withheld, positions 3536-3584]
CCTTTGACGTTGGAGTCCACGTTCTTT
[37 nt withheld, positions 3612-3648]
ACCCTATCTCGGTCTATTCTTTTGATTTATAAGGGATTTTGCCGATTTCGGCCTATTGGTTAAAAAATGA
GCTGATTTAACAAAAATTTAACGCGAATTTTAACAAAATATTAACGCTTACAATTTCCTGATGCGGTATT
TTCTCCTTACGCATCTGTGCGGTATTTCACACCGCATAGGGTAATAACTGATATAATTAAATTGAAGCTC
TAATTTGTGAGTTTAGTATACATGCATTTACTTATAATACAGTTTTTTAGTTTTGCTGGCCGCATCTTCT
CAAATATGCTTCCCAGCCTGCTTTTCTGTAACGTTCACCCTCTACCTTAGCATCCCTTCCCTTTGCAAAT
AGTCCTCTTCCAACAATAATAATGTCAGATCCTGTAGAGACCACATCATCCACGGTTCTATACTGTTGAC
CCAATGCGTCTCCCTTGTCATCTAAACCCACACCGGGTGTCATAATCAACCAATCGTAACCTTCATCTCT
TCCACCCATGTCTCTTTGAGCAATAAAGCCGATAACAAAATCTTTGTCGCTCTTCGCAATGTCAACAGTA
CCCTTAGTATATTCTCCAGTAGATAGGGAGCCCTTGCATGACAATTCTGCTAACATCAAAAGGCCTCTAG
GTTCCTTTGTTACTTCTTCTGCCGCCTGCTTCAAACCGCTAACAATACCTGGGCCCACCACACCGTGTGC
ATTCGTAATGTCTGCCCATTCTGCTATTCTGTATACACCCGCAGAGTACTGCAATTTGACTGTATTACCA
ATGTCAGCAAATTTTCTGTCTTCGAAGAGTAAAAAATTGTACTTGGCGGATAATGCCTTTAGCGGCTTAA
CTGTGCCCTCCATGGAAAAATCAGTCAAGATATCCACATGTGTTTTTAGTAAACAAATTTTGGGACCTAA
TGCTTCAACTAACTCCAGTAATTCCTTGGTGGTACGAACATCCAATGAAGCACACAAGTTTGTTTGCTTT
TCGTGCATGATATTAAATAGCTTGGCAGCAACAGGACTAGGATGAGTAGCAGCACGTTCCTTATATGTAG
CTTTCGACATGATTTATCTTCGTTTCCTGCAGGTTTTTGTTCTGTGCAGTTGGGTTAAGAATACTGGGCA
ATTTCATGTTTCTTCAACACTACATATGCGTATATATACCAATCTAAGTCTGTGCTCCTTCCTTCGTTCT
TCCTTCTGTTCGGAGATTACCGAATCAAAAAAATTTCAAGGAAACCGAAATCAAAAAAAAGAATAAAAAA
AAAATGATGAATTGAAAAGGTGGTATGGTGCACTCTCAGTACAATCTGCTCTGATGCCGCATAGTTAAGC
CAGCCCCGACACCCGCCAACACCCGCTGACGCGCCCTGACGGGCTTGTCTGCTCCCGGCATCCGCTTACA
GACAAGCTGTGACCGTCTCCGGGAGCTGCATGTGTCAGAGGTTTTCACCGTCATCACCGAAACGCGCGAG
ACGAAAGGGCCTCGTGATACGCCTATTTTTATAGGTTAATGTCATGATAATAATGGTTTCTTAGACGGAT
CGCTTGCCTGTAACTTACACGCGCCTCGTATCTTTTAATGATGGAATAATTTGGGAATTTACTCTGTGTT
TATTTATTTTTATGTTTTGTATTTGGATTTTAGAAAGTAAATAAAGAAGGTAGAAGAGTTACGGAATGAA
GAAAAAAAAATAAACAAAGGTTTAAAAAATTTCAACAAAAAGCGTACTTTACATATATATTTATTAGACA
AGAAAAGCAGATTAAATAGATATACATTCGATTAACGATAAGTAAAATGTAAAATCACAGGATTTTCGTG
TGTGGTCTTCTACACAGACAAGATGAAACAATTCGGCATTAATACCTGAGAGCAGGAAGAGCAAGATAAA
AGGTAGTATTTGTTGGCGATCCCCCTAGAGTCTTTTACATCTTCGGAAAACAAAAACTATT
